>Addgene plasmid #20616 | pWZL Neo Myr Flag MVK | addgene partial sequence | sequence record 26440 | 20616 with pWZL-Fwd
CTCCTTCTCTAGGCGCCGGCCGGATCCAGAATTCGCCACCATGGGGTCTTCAAAATCTAAACCAAAGGAC
CCCAGCCAGCGCCGGCGCAGGATCCGAGGTTACCTTGACTACAAAGACGATGACGACAAGCAATTGACAA
GTTTGTACAAAAAAGTTGGCATGTTGTCAGAAGTCCTACTGGTGTCTGCTCCGGGGAAAGTCATCCTTCA
TGGAGAACATGCCGTGGTACATGGCAAGGTAGCACTGGCTGTATCCTTGAACTTGAGAACATTCCTCCGG
CTTCAACCCCACAGCAATGGGAAAGTGGACCTCAGCTTACCCAACATTGGTATCAAGCGGGCCTGGGATG
TGGCCAGGCTTCAGTCACTGGACACAAGCTTTCTGGAGCAAGGTGATGTCACAACACCCACCTCAGAGCA
AGTGGAGAAGCTAAAGGAGGTTGCAGGCTTGCCTGACGACTGTGCTGTCACCGAGCGCCTGGCTGTGCTG
GCCTTTCTTTACTTATACCTGTCCATCTGCCGGAAGCAGAGGGCCCTGCCGAGCCTGGATATCGTAGTGT
GGTCGGAGCTGCCCCCCGGGGCGGGCTTGGGCTCCAGCGCCGCCTACTCGGTGTGTCTGGCAGCAGCCCT
CCTGACTGTGTGCGAGGAGATCCCAAACCCGCTGA
