[The description below was written by a language model from this plasmid's Addgene catalogue record.]
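Description:
pWZL Neo Myr Flag MVK is a retroviral mammalian expression plasmid built on the Gateway-compatible pWZL-Neo-Myr-Flag-DEST backbone. It is propagated in bacteria under ampicillin selection, using a recombination-deficient strain to limit rearrangement between the repeated retroviral sequences. Its copy number is not recorded. After transduction or transfection, mammalian cells carrying the construct can be selected with G418 through the neomycin resistance marker. No feature table accompanies the record, so the promoter driving the insert, the bacterial origin of replication and the arrangement linking the insert to the neomycin marker are not explicitly stated. In retroviral vectors of this type, the long terminal repeats generally flank the region that is packaged and integrated into the host genome.

The payload is the human MVK open reading frame, which encodes mevalonate kinase. It was first cloned into a Gateway entry vector and then moved into the destination backbone by an LR recombination reaction. This places the ORF in frame behind two N-terminal elements supplied by the backbone: a myristoylation signal and a Flag epitope. The myristoylation signal directs lipid modification and membrane targeting of the fusion protein, a strategy often used to promote kinase activation. The Flag tag allows detection or immunoprecipitation with anti-Flag antibodies.

The plasmid belongs to a library of myristoylated, Flag-tagged kinase clones assembled for gain-of-function screening in a study of breast cancer oncogenes. It suits stable retroviral expression of membrane-targeted MVK in mammalian cells. The depositors note that the gene identity has been verified but the insert has not been fully sequenced, so minor mutations cannot be excluded.
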