Addgene plasmid #20616: pWZL Neo Myr Flag MVK
Depositing lab: William Hahn & Jean Zhao. Depositing organization: Dana-Farber Cancer Institute. Publication: Integrative Genomic Approaches Identify IKBKE as a Breast Cancer Oncogene (Kinase Library Clones). Boehm JS, Zhao JJ, Yao J, Kim SY, Firestein R, Dunn IF, Sjostrom SK, Garraway LA, Weremowicz S, Richardson AL, Greulich H, Stewart CJ, Mulvey LA, Shen RR, Ambrogio L, Hirozane-Kishikawa T, Hill DE, Vidal M, Meyerson M, Grenier JK, Hinkle G, Root DE, Roberts TM, Lander ES, Polyak K, Hahn WC. Cell. 2007 Jun 15. 129(6):1065-1079. 10.1016/j.cell.2007.03.052 PubMed 17574021.
Backbone
  Vector backbone: pWZL-Neo-Myr-Flag-DEST
  Backbone manufacturer: William Hahn Lab (available at Addgene, #15300)
  Vector type: Mammalian Expression, Retroviral
  Selectable markers: Neomycin (select with G418)
Growth in bacteria
  Bacterial resistance: Ampicillin, 100 μg/mL
  Growth temperature: 37°C
  Growth strain: Stbl3
  Growth instructions: Stbl3 cells to prevent recombination.
  Copy number: Unknown
Gene/Insert
  Gene/Insert name: MVK (alt name: mevalonate kinase)
  Species: H. sapiens (human)
  Entrez Gene: MVK (a.k.a. LRBP, MK, MVLK, POROK3)
  Tag / fusion protein: Myr (N terminal on backbone); Flag (N terminal on backbone)
  Cloning method: Gateway Cloning
  Sequencing primers: 5′ pWZL-Fwd (GAA CCT CCT CGT TCG ACC); 3′ pWZL-Rev (TTC CGG GCC CTC ACA TTG)
Resource information
  A portion of this plasmid was derived from a plasmid made by: 3-B3
Terms and licenses: Academic/Nonprofit Terms; Industry Terms: Not Available to Industry
Depositor comments: ORFs were cloned into Gateway compatible pEntry vectors. An LR recombination reaction was performed to move the ORF to pWZL-Neo-Myr-Flag DEST such that the ORF would have 5' myristoylation and flag tags. This plasmid is part of a kinase library, and the gene has been verified, but has not been fully sequenced for minor mutations. Please see the following link for plasmids from this article that are not part of the kinase library http://www.addgene.org/pubmed/17574021
How to cite: pWZL Neo Myr Flag MVK was a gift from William Hahn & Jean Zhao (Addgene plasmid # 20616 ; http://n2t.net/addgene:20616 ; RRID:Addgene_20616)
